Addgene plasmid #160978: pEGFP-N1 hMOG-beta1-EGFP
Purpose: Expresses a human myelin oligodendrocyte glycoprotein isoform beta1 - EGFP fusion protein in mammalian cells
Depositing lab: Markus Reindl. Depositing organization: Medical University of Innsbruck. Publication: Differential Binding of Autoantibodies to MOG Isoforms in Inflammatory Demyelinating Diseases. Schanda K, Peschl P, Lerch M, Seebacher B, Mindorf S, Ritter N, Probst M, Hegen H, Di Pauli F, Wendel EM, Lechner C, Baumann M, Mariotto S, Ferrari S, Saiz A, Farrell M, Leite MIS, Irani SR, Palace J, Lutterotti A, Kumpfel T, Vukusic S, Marignier R, Waters P, Rostasy K, Berger T, Probst C, Hoftberger R, Reindl M. Neurol Neuroimmunol Neuroinflamm. 2021 Jun 15;8(5). pii: 8/5/e1027. doi: 10.1212/NXI.0000000000001027. Print 2021 Jul. PubMed 34131067.
Backbone
  Vector backbone: pEGFP-N1
  Backbone manufacturer: Takara Clontech
  Backbone size w/o insert (bp): 4724
  Total vector size (bp): 5480
  Vector type: Mammalian Expression
  Selectable markers: Neomycin (select with G418)
Growth in bacteria
  Bacterial resistance: Kanamycin, 50 μg/mL
  Growth temperature: 37°C
  Growth strain: DH5alpha
  Copy number: High Copy
Gene/Insert
  Gene/Insert name: Homo sapiens myelin oligodendrocyte glycoprotein (MOG), transcript variant beta1 (alt name: MOG beta-1 isoform)
  Species: H. sapiens (human)
  Insert size (bp): 756
  GenBank ID: NM_002433
  Entrez Gene: MOG (a.k.a. BTN6, BTNL11, MOGIG2, NRCLP7)
  Tag / fusion protein: EGFP (C terminal on insert)
  Cloning method: Restriction Enzyme; 5′ cloning site XhoI (not destroyed); 3′ cloning site SalI (not destroyed)
  Sequencing primers: 5′ CMV forward
Terms and licenses: Academic/Nonprofit Terms; Industry Terms: Not Available to Industry
How to cite: pEGFP-N1 hMOG-beta1-EGFP was a gift from Markus Reindl (Addgene plasmid # 160978 ; http://n2t.net/addgene:160978 ; RRID:Addgene_160978)
