[The description below was written by a language model from this plasmid's Addgene catalogue record and pLannotate feature annotations shown in this document.]
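Description:
pEGFP-N1 hMOG-beta1-EGFP is a mammalian expression plasmid of about 5.5 kb built on the Clontech pEGFP-N1 backbone. It is designed to produce the beta1 isoform of human myelin oligodendrocyte glycoprotein (MOG) fused at its C terminus to EGFP. The 756 bp MOG beta1 coding insert was placed between the XhoI and SalI sites of the multiple cloning site, and both sites are retained. The insert lies downstream of the human cytomegalovirus immediate-early enhancer and promoter and upstream of the EGFP coding sequence, with a short remnant of the polylinker between the two. Transcription of the fusion ends at the SV40 polyadenylation signal.

The plasmid replicates in E. coli at high copy number from a pUC-type ColE1 origin. It also carries an f1 origin, which allows production of single-stranded DNA. A single Tn5 aminoglycoside phosphotransferase gene (NeoR/KanR) provides selection in both hosts. A bacterial bla-type promoter drives it for kanamycin resistance in bacteria, and the SV40 enhancer/early promoter drives it for G418 selection in mammalian cells, with the HSV TK polyadenylation signal terminating the cassette. The automated annotation also reports small fragments of ble, large T antigen and a bGH poly(A) signal. These are short partial matches in the backbone rather than functional elements.

The EGFP fusion lets transfected cells be identified by fluorescence. The associated publication concerns differential binding of autoantibodies to MOG isoforms in inflammatory demyelinating diseases. This suggests the construct is used to express this isoform in cells for antibody-binding comparisons, although the record does not describe the assay format.
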