Features (pLannotate 1.2.2; 16 found; start..end, strand, type, name):
    359..463     -  promoter       AmpR promoter: bla
    490..918     +  rep_origin     f1 ori (sequence partly withheld): f1 bacteriophage origin of replication; arrow indicates direction of (+) strand synthesis
    952..1073    -  polyA_signal   SV40 poly(A) signal: SV40 polyadenylation signal
   1096..1179    -  CDS            large T antigen (fragment): large T antigen from SV40 (simian virus 40)
   1196..1915    -  CDS            EGFP: the original enhanced GFP (Yang et al., 1996) mammalian codon-optimized
   1929..1966    -  misc_feature   MCS (fragment): multiple cloning site
   1994..2722    -  CDS            MOG: MOG_HUMAN - Experimental evidence at protein level: Swiss-Prot protein existence level 1. (Microbial infection) Acts as a receptor for rubella virus. From Homo sapiens (Human).
   2723..2750    -  misc_feature   MCS (fragment): multiple cloning site
   2773..2976    -  promoter       CMV promoter: human cytomegalovirus (CMV) immediate early promoter
   2977..3340    -  enhancer       CMV enhancer: human cytomegalovirus immediate early enhancer
   3455..4043    -  rep_origin     ori: high-copy-number ColE1/pMB1/pBR322/pUC origin of replication
   4265..4281    +  polyA_signal   bGH poly(A) signal (fragment): bovine growth hormone polyadenylation signal
   4372..4419    -  polyA_signal   HSV TK poly(A) signal: herpes simplex virus thymidine kinase polyadenylation signal (Cole and Stacy, 1985)
   4478..4630    -  CDS            ble (fragment): BLE_KLEPN - Experimental evidence at protein level: Swiss-Prot protein existence level 1. Binding protein with a strong affinity to the bleomycin family of antibiotics. Binds to CL990; an antimitotic-antibiotic compound. From Klebsiella pneumoniae.
   4651..5445    -  CDS            NeoR/KanR: aminoglycoside phosphotransferase from Tn5; aph(3')-II (or nptII); confers resistance to neomycin, kanamycin, and G418 (Geneticin®)
   5480..357     -  promoter       SV40 promoter (across the origin): SV40 enhancer and early promoter
>Addgene plasmid #160978 | pEGFP-N1 hMOG-beta1-EGFP | addgene full sequence | sequence record 339525 | Addgene NGS Result
TTGCAAAAGCCTAGGCCTCCAAAAAAGCCTCCTCACTACTTCTGGAATAGCTCAGAGGCCGAGGCGGCCT
CGGCCTCTGCATAAATAAAAAAAATTAGTCAGCCATGGGGCGGAGAATGGGCGGAACTGGGCGGAGTTAG
GGGCGGGATGGGCGGAGTTAGGGGCGGGACTATGGTTGCTGACTAATTGAGATGCATGCTTTGCATACTT
CTGCCTGCTGGGGAGCCTGGGGACTTTCCACACCTGGTTGCTGACTAATTGAGATGCATGCTTTGCATAC
TTCTGCCTGCTGGGGAGCCTGGGGACTTTCCACACCCTAACTGACACACATTCCACAGCTGGTTCTTTCC
GCCTCAGGACTCTTCCTTTTTCAATATTATTGAAGCATTTATCAGGGTTATTGTCTCATGAGCGGATACA
TATTTGAATGTATTTAGAAAAATAAACAAATAGGGGTTCCGCGCACATTTCCCCGAAAAGTGCCACCTG
[124 nt withheld, positions 490-613]
C
[91 nt withheld, positions 615-705]
A
[49 nt withheld, positions 707-755]
CCTTTGACGTTGGAGTCCACGTTCTTT
[37 nt withheld, positions 783-819]
ACCCTATCTCGGTCTATTCTTTTGATTTATAAGGGATTTTGCCGATTTCGGCCTATTGGTTAAAAAATGA
GCTGATTTAACAAAAATTTAACGCGAATTTTAACAAAATATTAACGCTTACAATTTACGCCTTAAGATAC
ATTGATGAGTTTGGACAAACCACAACTAGAATGCAGTGAAAAAAATGCTTTATTTGTGAAATTTGTGATG
CTATTGCTTTATTTGTAACCATTATAAGCTGCAATAAACAAGTTAACAACAACAATTGCATTCATTTTAT
GTTTCAGGTTCAGGGGGAGGTGTGGGAGGTTTTTTAAAGCAAGTAAAACCTCTACAAATGTGGTATGGCT
GATTATGATCTAGAGTCGCGGCCGCTTTACTTGTACAGCTCGTCCATGCCGAGAGTGATCCCGGCGGCGG
TCACGAACTCCAGCAGGACCATGTGATCGCGCTTCTCGTTGGGGTCTTTGCTCAGGGCGGACTGGGTGCT
CAGGTAGTGGTTGTCGGGCAGCAGCACGGGGCCGTCGCCGATGGGGGTGTTCTGCTGGTAGTGGTCGGCG
AGCTGCACGCTGCCGTCCTCGATGTTGTGGCGGATCTTGAAGTTCACCTTGATGCCGTTCTTCTGCTTGT
CGGCCATGATATAGACGTTGTGGCTGTTGTAGTTGTACTCCAGCTTGTGCCCCAGGATGTTGCCGTCCTC
CTTGAAGTCGATGCCCTTCAGCTCGATGCGGTTCACCAGGGTGTCGCCCTCGAACTTCACCTCGGCGCGG
GTCTTGTAGTTGCCGTCGTCCTTGAAGAAGATGGTGCGCTCCTGGACGTAGCCTTCGGGCATGGCGGACT
TGAAGAAGTCGTGCTGCTTCATGTGGTCGGGGTAGCGGCTGAAGCACTGCACGCCGTAGGTCAGGGTGGT
CACGAGGGTGGGCCAGGGCACGGGCAGCTTGCCGGTGGTGCAGATGAACTTCAGGGTCAGCTTGCCGTAG
GTGGCATCGCCCTCGCCCTCGCCGGACACGCTGAACTTGTGGCCGTTTACGTCGCCGTCCAGCTCGACCA
GGATGGGCACCACCCCGGTGAACAGCTCCTCGCCCTTGCTCACCATGGTGGCGACCGGTGGATCCCGGGC
CCGCGGTACCGTCGACTGCAGAATTCGGCCAGAGAGGGCTTCCAGGTGGAAGAGTAGCTCTTCAAGGAAT
TGCCCTGCTAGTCTTCGATGTAGCCAGTTGTAGCAGATGATCAAGGCAACCAAGGGTCCAAGAACCGGCA
CAATTACAAACAGGGTTATCTTCCAGCAGGGCACCCTCAGAAAGTGGGGATCAAAAGTCCGGTGGAGATT
CTCTATCTCTGCTCGAAGTTTTCCTCTCAGTCTGTACTGCAGGCAGAGGAAGACGAGGCCAACAGTGATC
TGCAGGAGGAGCACAGGCAGCACCGCGAGGAGAACCAGCACTCCAGGGCTCACCCAGTAGAAAGGATCTT
CTACTTTCAATTCCATTGCTGCCTCCTCTTGGTAAGAATGATCTCGGAAGAAGCAGGTGAAACCTCCTTC
ATCTGAGAACCTTACATTCCGGATCCTGAGAGTCACCTTTCCCTCACCAATAGCATCTTTCAGCAGCTCT
GTCCGGCCCCGATATTCAGGTGCCTGGTCTCCATCTTGGTCCTTGCCATTTCTGTAGAGATGAACCACCC
TAGAGAAGGGGGGGCGGTACCACCCCACCTCCATGCCTGTAGCGTTCTTCCCAGGAGATATGCGACATGG
CAATTCCACTTCATCCCCGACCAGAGCCCGGATAGGGTGTCTTGGTCCTATCACTCTGAACTGCCCTGCA
TAGCTGGAAGACACTTGGAGGAGGAGGAGGAGGAGGAAGGAGCAGAGGCAGCTGGGCAGAGAGGGTCTTG
ATAAGCTTGCCATCTCGAGATCTGAGTCCGGTAGCGCTAGCGGATCTGACGGTTCACTAAACCAGCTCTG
CTTATATAGACCTCCCACCGTACACGCCTACCGCCCATTTGCGTCAATGGGGCGGAGTTGTTACGACATT
TTGGAAAGTCCCGTTGATTTTGGTGCCAAAACAAACTCCCATTGACGTCAATGGGGTGGAGACTTGGAAA
TCCCCGTGAGTCAAACCGCTATCCACGCCCATTGATGTACTGCCAAAACCGCATCACCATGGTAATAGCG
ATGACTAATACGTAGATATACTGCCAAGTAGGAAAGTCCCATAAGGTCATGTACTGGGCATAATGCCAGG
CGGGCCATTTACCGTCATTGACGTCAATAGGGGGCGTACTTGGCATATGATACACTTGATGTACTGCCAA
GTGGGCAGTTTACCGTAAATACTCCACCCATTGACGTCAATGGAAAGTCCCTATTGGCGTTACTATGGGA
ACATACGTCATTATTGACGTCAATGGGCGGGGGTCGTTGGGCGGTCAGCCAGGCGGGCCATTTACCGTAA
GTTATGTAACGCGGAACTCCATATATGGGCTATGAACTAATGACCCCGTAATTGATTACTATTAATAACT
AATGCATGGCGGTAATACGGTTATCCACAGAATCAGGGGATAACGCAGGAAAGAACATGTGAGCAAAAGG
CCAGCAAAAGGCCAGGAACCGTAAAAAGGCCGCGTTGCTGGCGTTTTTCCATAGGCTCCGCCCCCCTGAC
GAGCATCACAAAAATCGACGCTCAAGTCAGAGGTGGCGAAACCCGACAGGACTATAAAGATACCAGGCGT
TTCCCCCTGGAAGCTCCCTCGTGCGCTCTCCTGTTCCGACCCTGCCGCTTACCGGATACCTGTCCGCCTT
TCTCCCTTCGGGAAGCGTGGCGCTTTCTCATAGCTCACGCTGTAGGTATCTCAGTTCGGTGTAGGTCGTT
CGCTCCAAGCTGGGCTGTGTGCACGAACCCCCCGTTCAGCCCGACCGCTGCGCCTTATCCGGTAACTATC
GTCTTGAGTCCAACCCGGTAAGACACGACTTATCGCCACTGGCAGCAGCCACTGGTAACAGGATTAGCAG
AGCGAGGTATGTAGGCGGTGCTACAGAGTTCTTGAAGTGGTGGCCTAACTACGGCTACACTAGAAGAACA
GTATTTGGTATCTGCGCTCTGCTGAAGCCAGTTACCTTCGGAAAAAGAGTTGGTAGCTCTTGATCCGGCA
AACAAACCACCGCTGGTAGCGGTGGTTTTTTTGTTTGCAAGCAGCAGATTACGCGCAGAAAAAAAGGATC
TCAAGAAGATCCTTTGATCTTTTCTACGGGGTCTGACGCTCAGTGGAACGAAAACTCACGTTAAGGGATT
TTGGTCATGAGATTATCAAAAAGGATCTTCACCTAGATCCTTTTAAATTAAAAATGAAGTTTTAAATCAA
TCTAAAGTATATATGAGTAACCTGAGGCTATGGCAGGGCCTGCCGCCCCGACGTTGGCTGCGAGCCCTGG
GCCTTCACCCGAACTTGGGGGGTGGGGTGGGGAAAAGGAAGAAACGCGGGCGTATTGGCCCCAATGGGGT
CTCGGTGGGGTATCGACAGAGTGCCAGCCCTGGGACCGAACCCCGCGTTTATGAACAAACGACCCAACAC
CGTGCGTTTTATTCTGTCTTTTTATTGCCGTCATAGCGCGGGTTCCTTCCGGTATTGTCTCCTTCCGTGT
TTCAGTTAGCCTCCCCCTAGGGTGGGCGAAGAACTCCAGCATGAGATCCCCGCGCTGGAGGATCATCCAG
CCGGCGTCCCGGAAAACGATTCCGAAGCCCAACCTTTCATAGAAGGCGGCGGTGGAATCGAAATCTCGTG
ATGGCAGGTTGGGCGTCGCTTGGTCGGTCATTTCGAACCCCAGAGTCCCGCTCAGAAGAACTCGTCAAGA
AGGCGATAGAAGGCGATGCGCTGCGAATCGGGAGCGGCGATACCGTAAAGCACGAGGAAGCGGTCAGCCC
ATTCGCCGCCAAGCTCTTCAGCAATATCACGGGTAGCCAACGCTATGTCCTGATAGCGGTCCGCCACACC
CAGCCGGCCACAGTCGATGAATCCAGAAAAGCGGCCATTTTCCACCATGATATTCGGCAAGCAGGCATCG
CCATGGGTCACGACGAGATCCTCGCCGTCGGGCATGCTCGCCTTGAGCCTGGCGAACAGTTCGGCTGGCG
CGAGCCCCTGATGCTCTTCGTCCAGATCATCCTGATCGACAAGACCGGCTTCCATCCGAGTACGTGCTCG
CTCGATGCGATGTTTCGCTTGGTGGTCGAATGGGCAGGTAGCCGGATCAAGCGTATGCAGCCGCCGCATT
GCATCAGCCATGATGGATACTTTCTCGGCAGGAGCAAGGTGAGATGACAGGAGATCCTGCCCCGGCACTT
CGCCCAATAGCAGCCAGTCCCTTCCCGCTTCAGTGACAACGTCGAGCACAGCTGCGCAAGGAACGCCCGT
CGTGGCCAGCCACGATAGCCGCGCTGCCTCGTCTTGCAGTTCATTCAGGGCACCGGACAGGTCGGTCTTG
ACAAAAAGAACCGGGCGCCCCTGCGCTGACAGCCGGAACACGGCGGCATCAGAGCAGCCGATTGTCTGTT
GTGCCCAGTCATAGCCGAATAGCCTCTCCACCCAAGCGGCCGGAGAACCTGCGTGCAATCCATCTTGTTC
AATCATGCGAAACGATCCTCATCCTGTCTCTTGATCGATCT
